>Addgene plasmid #142845 | TFORF1764 | addgene full sequence | sequence record 396059 | Addgene NGS Result
TTAATGTAGTCTTATGCAATACTCTTGTAGTCTTGCAACATGGTAACGATGAGTTAGCAACATGCCTTAC
AAGGAGAGAAAAAGCACCGTGCATGCCGATTGGTGGAAGTAAGGTGGTACGATCGTGCCTTATTAGGAAG
GCAACAGACGGGTCTGACATGGATTGGACGAACCACTGAATTGCCGCATTGCAGAGATATTGTATTTAAG
TGCCTAGCTCGATACATAAACGGGTCTCTCTGGTTAGACCAGATCTGAGCCTGGGAGCTCTCTGGCTAAC
TAGGGAACCCACTGCTTAAGCCTCAATAAAGCTTGCCTTGAGTGCTTCAAGTAGTGTGTGCCCGTCTGTT
GTGTGACTCTGGTAACTAGAGATCCCTCAGACCCTTTTAGTCAGTGTGGAAAATCTCTAGCAGTGGCGCC
CGAACAGGGACTTGAAAGCGAAAGGGAAACCAGAGGAGCTCTCTCGACGCAGGACTCGGCTTGCTGAAGC
GCGCACGGCAAGAGGCGAGGGGCGGCGACTGGTGAGTACGCCAAAAATTTTGACTAGCGGAGGCTAGAAG
GAGAGAGATGGGTGCGAGAGCGTCAGTATTAAGCGGGGGAGAATTAGATCGCGATGGGAAAAAATTCGGT
TAAGGCCAGGGGGAAAGAAAAAATATAAATTAAAACATATAGTATGGGCAAGCAGGGAGCTAGAACGATT
CGCAGTTAATCCTGGCCTGTTAGAAACATCAGAAGGCTGTAGACAAATACTGGGACAGCTACAACCATCC
CTTCAGACAGGATCAGAAGAACTTAGATCATTATATAATACAGTAGCAACCCTCTATTGTGTGCATCAAA
GGATAGAGATAAAAGACACCAAGGAAGCTTTAGACAAGATAGAGGAAGAGCAAAACAAAAGTAAGACCAC
CGCACAGCAAGCGGCCGCTGATCTTCAGACCTGGAGGAGGAGATATGAGGGACAATTGGAGAAGTGAATT
ATATAAATATAAAGTAGTAAAAATTGAACCATTAGGAGTAGCACCCACCAAGGCAAAGAGAAGAGTGGTG
CAGAGAGAAAAAAGAGCAGTGGGAATAGGAGCTTTGTTCCTTGGGTTCTTGGGAGCAGCAGGAAGCACTA
TGGGCGCAGCGTCAATGACGCTGACGGTACAGGCCAGACAATTATTGTCTGGTATAGTGCAGCAGCAGAA
CAATTTGCTGAGGGCTATTGAGGCGCAACAGCATCTGTTGCAACTCACAGTCTGGGGCATCAAGCAGCTC
CAGGCAAGAATCCTGGCTGTGGAAAGATACCTAAAGGATCAACAGCTCCTGGGGATTTGGGGTTGCTCTG
GAAAACTCATTTGCACCACTGCTGTGCCTTGGAATGCTAGTTGGAGTAATAAATCTCTGGAACAGATTTG
GAATCACACGACCTGGATGGAGTGGGACAGAGAAATTAACAATTACACAAGCTTAATACACTCCTTAATT
GAAGAATCGCAAAACCAGCAAGAAAAGAATGAACAAGAATTATTGGAATTAGATAAATGGGCAAGTTTGT
GGAATTGGTTTAACATAACAAATTGGCTGTGGTATATAAAATTATTCATAATGATAGTAGGAGGCTTGGT
AGGTTTAAGAATAGTTTTTGCTGTACTTTCTATAGTGAATAGAGTTAGGCAGGGATATTCACCATTATCG
TTTCAGACCCACCTCCCAACCCCGAGGGGACCCATGCATTGCATCTCAATTAGTCAGCAACCAGGTGTGG
AAAGTCCCCAGGCTCCCCAGCAGGCAGAAGTATGCAAAGCATGCGTCTCAATTAGTCAGCAACCATAGTC
CCGCCCCTAACTCCGCCCATCCCGCCCCTAACTCCGCCCAGTTCCGCCCATTCTCCGCCCCATGGCTGAC
TAATTTTTTTTATTTATGCAGAGGCCGAGGCCGCCTCGGCCTCTGAGCTATTCCAGAAGTAGTGAGGAGG
CTTTTTTGGAGGCCTAGGCTTTTGCAAAAAGCTTTCTAGAGGTACCACCGGAGCTTACCATGACCGAGTA
CAAGCCCACGGTGCGCCTCGCCACCCGCGACGACGTCCCCAGGGCCGTACGCACCCTCGCCGCCGCGTTC
GCCGACTACCCCGCCACGCGCCACACCGTCGATCCGGACCGCCACATCGAGCGGGTCACCGAGCTGCAAG
AACTCTTCCTCACGCGCGTCGGGCTCGACATCGGCAAGGTGTGGGTCGCGGACGACGGCGCCGCCGTGGC
GGTCTGGACCACGCCGGAGAGCGTCGAAGCGGGGGCGGTGTTCGCCGAGATCGGCCCGCGCATGGCCGAG
TTGAGCGGTTCCCGGCTGGCCGCGCAGCAACAGATGGAAGGCCTCCTGGCGCCGCACCGGCCCAAGGAGC
CCGCGTGGTTCCTGGCCACCGTCGGCGTCTCGCCCGACCACCAGGGCAAGGGTCTGGGCAGCGCCGTCGT
GCTCCCCGGAGTGGAGGCGGCCGAGCGCGCCGGGGTGCCCGCCTTCCTGGAGACCTCCGCGCCCCGCAAC
CTCCCCTTCTACGAGCGGCTCGGCTTCACCGTCACCGCCGACGTCGAGGTGCCCGAAGGACCGCGCACCT
GGTGCATGACCCGCAAGCCCGGTGCCAGTTAACGAATTCTAGATCTTGAGACAAATGGCAGTATTCATCC
ACAATTTTAAAAGAAAAGGGGGGATTGGGGGGTACAGTGCAGGGGAAAGAATAGTAGACATAATAGCAAC
AGACATACAAACTAAAGAATTACAAAAACAAATTACAAAAATTCAAAATTTTCGGGTTTATTACAGGGAC
AGCAGAGATCCACTTTGGCGCCGGCTCGAGGCCTGCAGGTGCAAAGATGGATAAAGTTTTAAACAGAGAG
GAATCTTTGCAGCTAATGGACCTTCTAGGTCTTGAAAGGAGTGGGAATTGGCTCCGGTGCCCGTCAGTGG
GCAGAGCGCACATCGCCCACAGTCCCCGAGAAGTTGGGGGGAGGGGTCGGCAATTGAACCGGTGCCTAGA
GAAGGTGGCGCGGGGTAAACTGGGAAAGTGATGTCGTGTACTGGCTCCGCCTTTTTCCCGAGGGTGGGGG
AGAACCGTATATAAGTGCAGTAGTCGCCGTGAACGTTCTTTTTCGCAACGGGTTTGCCGCCAGAACACAG
GTAAGTGCCGTGTGTGGTTCCCGCGGGCCTGGCCTCTTTACGGGTTATGGCCCTTGCGTGCCTTGAATTA
CTTCCACCTGGCTGCAGTACGTGATTCTTGATCCCGAGCTTCGGGTTGGAAGTGGGTGGGAGAGTTCGAG
GCCTTGCGCTTAAGGAGCCCCTTCGCCTCGTGCTTGAGTTGAGGCCTGGCCTGGGCGCTGGGGCCGCCGC
GTGCGAATCTGGTGGCACCTTCGCGCCTGTCTCGCTGCTTTCGATAAGTCTCTAGCCATTTAAAATTTTT
GATGACCTGCTGCGACGCTTTTTTTCTGGCAAGATAGTCTTGTAAATGCGGGCCAAGATCTGCACACTGG
TATTTCGGTTTTTGGGGCCGCGGGCGGCGACGGGGCCCGTGCGTCCCAGCGCACATGTTCGGCGAGGCGG
GGCCTGCGAGCGCGGCCACCGAGAATCGGACGGGGGTAGTCTCAAGCTGGCCGGCCTGCTCTGGTGCCTG
GCCTCGCGCCGCCGTGTATCGCCCCGCCCTGGGCGGCAAGGCTGGCCCGGTCGGCACCAGTTGCGTGAGC
GGAAAGATGGCCGCTTCCCGGCCCTGCTGCAGGGAGCTCAAAATGGAGGACGCGGCGCTCGGGAGAGCGG
GCGGGTGAGTCACCCACACAAAGGAAAAGGGCCTTTCCGTCCTCAGCCGTCGCTTCATGTGACTCCACGG
AGTACCGGGCGCCGTCCAGGCACCTCGATTAGTTCTCGAGCTTTTGGAGTACGTCGTCTTTAGGTTGGGG
GGAGGGGTTTTATGCGATGGAGTTTCCCCACACTGAGTGGGTGGAGACTGAAGTTAGGCCAGCTTGGCAC
TTGATGTAATTCTCCTTGGAATTTGCCCTTTTTGAGTTTGGATCTTGGTTCATTCTCAAGCCTCAGACAG
TGGTTCAAAGTTTTTTTCTTCCATTTCAGGTGTCGTGAGGCTAGCACCGCCACCATGATGTTTCAGGATT
CAGTGGCCTTTGAGGATGTGGCTGTCAGCTTCACCCAGGAGGAGTGGGCTTTGCTGGATCCTTCCCAGAA
GAATCTCTACAGGGATGTGATGCAGGAAACCTTCAAGAACCTGACCTCTGTAGGAAAAACATGGAAAGTT
CAGAACATTGAAGATGAGTACAAAAATCCCAGGAGAAATCTAAGTCTTATGAGAGAGAAACTCTGTGAAA
GTAAAGAAAGTCATCACTGTGGAGAAAGCTTCAACCAGATTGCAGATGACATGCTGAACAGGAAAACTCT
TCCTGGAATAACACCATGTGAAAGCAGTGTGTGTGGAGAAGTTGGCACGGGTCATTCATCTCTTAATACG
CATATCAGAGCTGACACTGGACACAAGTCATCTGAGTATCAGGAATATGGAGAGAATCCATATAGAAATA
AGGAATGTAAGAAAGCCTTCAGTTATCTTGACTCCTTTCAATCACATGATAAAGCTTGCACTAAAGAGAA
ACCCTATGATGGTAAAGAATGTACAGAAACCTTCATTTCCCATTCATGCATTCAAAGACACAGGGTAATG
CACAGTGGAGATGGACCTTATAAATGTAAGTTTTGTGGGAAAGCCTTCTATTTTCTCAATTTATGTCTTA
TCCATGAACGAATTCACACTGGTGTGAAACCATATAAGTGTAAACAATGTGGTAAGGCCTTTACTCGTTC
CACTACCCTTCCAGTACATGAAAGAACTCACACAGGAGTGAATGCCGATGAATGTAAAGAATGTGGGAAT
GCATTCAGTTTTCCTAGTGAAATTCGTAGACATAAAAGGTCTCACACTGGAGAAAAACCCTATGAGTGTA
AGCAATGTGGGAAAGTCTTCATTTCTTTCAGTTCCATTCAGTATCATAAGATGACTCACACTGGAGAGAA
ACCCTATGAATGTAAGCAGTGTGGGAAAGCCTTTAGATGTGGCTCACACCTTCAAAAGCATGGAAGGACT
CACACTGGAGAGAAACCCTATGAATGTAGGCAATGTGGTAAAGCCTTCAGATGTACCTCGGACCTTCAAA
GGCATGAAAAGACACACACTGAGGATAAACCCTATGGATGTAAGCAGTGTGGGAAAGGCTTTAGATGTGC
TTCACAACTTCAAATTCATGAAAGGACGCACAGTGGAGAGAAACCCCATGAATGTAAGGAATGTGGAAAA
GTATTCAAGTATTTTTCTTCCTTGCGTATACATGAAAGGACGCACACTGGAGAGAAGCCCCATGAATGTA
AGCAATGTGGAAAAGCATTCAGGTATTTCTCTTCCTTGCATATACATGAAAGGACACACACTGGAGATAA
GCCATATGAGTGTAAGGTATGTGGCAAAGCCTTCACTTGTTCCAGTTCCATTCGATATCATGAAAGGACT
CACACTGGAGAGAAACCCTATGAATGTAAGCACTGTGGTAAGGCCTTTATTTCCAATTACATTCGATATC
ATGAAAGGACTCACACTGGAGAGAAACCCTATCAATGCAAGCAATGTGGCAAAGCCTTTATTCGTGCCAG
TTCATGTCGAGAACATGAAAGAACTCATACCATTAATAGATAGTAATGAACTAGTCCGTAACTTGAAAGT
ATTTCGATTTCTTGGCTTTATATATCTTGTGGAAAGGACGACAGGATACCAGCAGTGATCCCTTCACGCG
TTAAGTCGACAATCAACCTCTGGATTACAAAATTTGTGAAAGATTGACTGGTATTCTTAACTATGTTGCT
CCTTTTACGCTATGTGGATACGCTGCTTTAATGCCTTTGTATCATGCTATTGCTTCCCGTATGGCTTTCA
TTTTCTCCTCCTTGTATAAATCCTGGTTGCTGTCTCTTTATGAGGAGTTGTGGCCCGTTGTCAGGCAACG
TGGCGTGGTGTGCACTGTGTTTGCTGACGCAACCCCCACTGGTTGGGGCATTGCCACCACCTGTCAGCTC
CTTTCCGGGACTTTCGCTTTCCCCCTCCCTATTGCCACGGCGGAACTCATCGCCGCCTGCCTTGCCCGCT
GCTGGACAGGGGCTCGGCTGTTGGGCACTGACAATTCCGTGGTGTTGTCGGGGAAATCATCGTCCTTTCC
TTGGCTGCTCGCCTGTGTTGCCACCTGGATTCTGCGCGGGACGTCCTTCTGCTACGTCCCTTCGGCCCTC
AATCCAGCGGACCTTCCTTCCCGCGGCCTGCTGCCGGCTCTGCGGCCTCTTCCGCGTCTTCGCCTTCGCC
CTCAGACGAGTCGGATCTCCCTTTGGGCCGCCTCCCCGCGTCGACTTTAAGACCAATGACTTACAAGGCA
GCTGTAGATCTTAGCCACTTTTTAAAAGAAAAGGGGGGACTGGAAGGGCTAATTCACTCCCAACGAAGAC
AAGATCTGCTTTTTGCTTGTACTGGGTCTCTCTGGTTAGACCAGATCTGAGCCTGGGAGCTCTCTGGCTA
ACTAGGGAACCCACTGCTTAAGCCTCAATAAAGCTTGCCTTGAGTGCTTCAAGTAGTGTGTGCCCGTCTG
TTGTGTGACTCTGGTAACTAGAGATCCCTCAGACCCTTTTAGTCAGTGTGGAAAATCTCTAGCAGTACGT
ATAGTAGTTCATGTCATCTTATTATTCAGTATTTATAACTTGCAAAGAAATGAATATCAGAGAGTGAGAG
GAACTTGTTTATTGCAGCTTATAATGGTTACAAATAAAGCAATAGCATCACAAATTTCACAAATAAAGCA
TTTTTTTCACTGCATTCTAGTTGTGGTTTGTCCAAACTCATCAATGTATCTTATCATGTCTGGCTCTAGC
TATCCCGCCCCTAACTCCGCCCATCCCGCCCCTAACTCCGCCCAGTTCCGCCCATTCTCCGCCCCATGGC
TGACTAATTTTTTTTATTTATGCAGAGGCCGAGGCCGCCTCGGCCTCTGAGCTATTCCAGAAGTAGTGAG
GAGGCTTTTTTGGAGGCCTAGGGACGTACCCAATTCGCCCTATAGTGAGTCGTATTACGCGCGCTCACTG
GCCGTCGTTTTACAACGTCGTGACTGGGAAAACCCTGGCGTTACCCAACTTAATCGCCTTGCAGCACATC
CCCCTTTCGCCAGCTGGCGTAATAGCGAAGAGGCCCGCACCGATCGCCCTTCCCAACAGTTGCGCAGCCT
GAATGGCGAATGGG
[124 nt withheld, positions 7295-7418]
C
[91 nt withheld, positions 7420-7510]
A
[49 nt withheld, positions 7512-7560]
CCTTTGACGTTGGAGTCCACGTTCTTT
[37 nt withheld, positions 7588-7624]
ACCCTATCTCGGTCTATTCTTTTGATTTATAAGGGATTTTGCCGATTTCGGCCTATTGGTTAAAAAATGA
GCTGATTTAACAAAAATTTAACGCGAATTTTAACAAAATATTAACGCTTACAATTTAGGTGGCACTTTTC
GGGGAAATGTGCGCGGAACCCCTATTTGTTTATTTTTCTAAATACATTCAAATATGTATCCGCTCATGAG
ACAATAACCCTGATAAATGCTTCAATAATATTGAAAAAGGAAGAGTATGAGTATTCAACATTTCCGTGTC
GCCCTTATTCCCTTTTTTGCGGCATTTTGCCTTCCTGTTTTTGCTCACCCAGAAACGCTGGTGAAAGTAA
AAGATGCTGAAGATCAGTTGGGTGCACGAGTGGGTTACATCGAACTGGATCTCAACAGCGGTAAGATCCT
TGAGAGTTTTCGCCCCGAAGAACGTTTTCCAATGATGAGCACTTTTAAAGTTCTGCTATGTGGCGCGGTA
TTATCCCGTATTGACGCCGGGCAAGAGCAACTCGGTCGCCGCATACACTATTCTCAGAATGACTTGGTTG
AGTACTCACCAGTCACAGAAAAGCATCTTACGGATGGCATGACAGTAAGAGAATTATGCAGTGCTGCCAT
AACCATGAGTGATAACACTGCGGCCAACTTACTTCTGACAACGATCGGAGGACCGAAGGAGCTAACCGCT
TTTTTGCACAACATGGGGGATCATGTAACTCGCCTTGATCGTTGGGAACCGGAGCTGAATGAAGCCATAC
CAAACGACGAGCGTGACACCACGATGCCTGTAGCAATGGCAACAACGTTGCGCAAACTATTAACTGGCGA
ACTACTTACTCTAGCTTCCCGGCAACAATTAATAGACTGGATGGAGGCGGATAAAGTTGCAGGACCACTT
CTGCGCTCGGCCCTTCCGGCTGGCTGGTTTATTGCTGATAAATCTGGAGCCGGTGAGCGTGGGTCTCGCG
GTATCATTGCAGCACTGGGGCCAGATGGTAAGCCCTCCCGTATCGTAGTTATCTACACGACGGGGAGTCA
GGCAACTATGGATGAACGAAATAGACAGATCGCTGAGATAGGTGCCTCACTGATTAAGCATTGGTAACTG
TCAGACCAAGTTTACTCATATATACTTTAGATTGATTTAAAACTTCATTTTTAATTTAAAAGGATCTAGG
TGAAGATCCTTTTTGATAATCTCATGACCAAAATCCCTTAACGTGAGTTTTCGTTCCACTGAGCGTCAGA
CCCCGTAGAAAAGATCAAAGGATCTTCTTGAGATCCTTTTTTTCTGCGCGTAATCTGCTGCTTGCAAACA
AAAAAACCACCGCTACCAGCGGTGGTTTGTTTGCCGGATCAAGAGCTACCAACTCTTTTTCCGAAGGTAA
CTGGCTTCAGCAGAGCGCAGATACCAAATACTGTTCTTCTAGTGTAGCCGTAGTTAGGCCACCACTTCAA
GAACTCTGTAGCACCGCCTACATACCTCGCTCTGCTAATCCTGTTACCAGTGGCTGCTGCCAGTGGCGAT
AAGTCGTGTCTTACCGGGTTGGACTCAAGACGATAGTTACCGGATAAGGCGCAGCGGTCGGGCTGAACGG
GGGGTTCGTGCACACAGCCCAGCTTGGAGCGAACGACCTACACCGAACTGAGATACCTACAGCGTGAGCT
ATGAGAAAGCGCCACGCTTCCCGAAGGGAGAAAGGCGGACAGGTATCCGGTAAGCGGCAGGGTCGGAACA
GGAGAGCGCACGAGGGAGCTTCCAGGGGGAAACGCCTGGTATCTTTATAGTCCTGTCGGGTTTCGCCACC
TCTGACTTGAGCGTCGATTTTTGTGATGCTCGTCAGGGGGGCGGAGCCTATGGAAAAACGCCAGCAACGC
GGCCTTTTTACGGTTCCTGGCCTTTTGCTGGCCTTTTGCTCACATGTTCTTTCCTGCGTTATCCCCTGAT
TCTGTGGATAACCGTATTACCGCCTTTGAGTGAGCTGATACCGCTCGCCGCAGCCGAACGACCGAGCGCA
GCGAGTCAGTGAGCGAGGAAGCGGAAGAGCGCCCAATACGCAAACCGCCTCTCCCCGCGCGTTGGCCGAT
TCATTAATGCAGCTGGCACGACAGGTTTCCCGACTGGAAAGCGGGCAGTGAGCGCAACGCAATTAATGTG
AGTTAGCTCACTCATTAGGCACCCCAGGCTTTACACTTTATGCTTCCGGCTCGTATGTTGTGTGGAATTG
TGAGCGGATAACAATTTCACACAGGAAACAGCTATGACCATGATTACGCCAAGCGCGCAATTAACCCTCA
CTAAAGGGAACAAAAGCTGGAGCTGCAAGC
Features (pLannotate 1.2.2; 31 found; start..end, strand, type, name):
      5..231     +  promoter       RSV promoter: Rous sarcoma virus enhancer/promoter
    232..412     +  LTR            5' LTR (truncated): truncated 5' long terminal repeat (LTR) from HIV-1
    459..584     +  misc_feature   HIV-1 Ψ: packaging signal of human immunodeficiency virus type 1
    568..931     +  CDS            HIV-1 gag (fragment): gag protein from human immunodeficiency virus 1; gag
   1077..1310    +  misc_feature   RRE: The Rev response element (RRE) of HIV-1 allows for Rev-dependent mRNA export from the nucleus to the cytoplasm.
   1687..1713    +  CDS            Rev (fragment): human immunodeficiency virus 1 (HIV-1) Rev protein; rev; enhances nuclear export of unspliced and incompletely spliced viral mRNAs
   1720..1743    +  promoter       SV40 promoter (fragment): SV40 early promoter
   1744..1815    +  promoter       SV40 promoter (fragment): SV40 enhancer and early promoter
   1839..1974    +  rep_origin     SV40 ori: SV40 origin of replication
   2020..2616    +  CDS            PuroR (fragment): puromycin N-acetyltransferase; pac from Streptomyces; confers resistance to puromycin
   2665..2782    +  misc_feature   cPPT/CTS: central polypurine tract and central termination sequence of HIV-1
   2847..2913    +  CDS            small t antigen (fragment): SV40 (simian virus 40) small t antigen
   2920..4098    +  promoter       EF-1α promoter: strong constitutive promoter for human elongation factor EF-1α
   4115..4618    +  CDS            ZNF20 (fragment): ZNF20_HUMAN - Also known as KOX13. Experimental evidence at protein level: Swiss-Prot protein existence level 1. May be involved in transcriptional regulation. From Homo sapiens (Human).
   5726..5779    +  promoter       U6 promoter (fragment): RNA polymerase III promoter for human U6 snRNA
   5821..6409    +  misc_feature   WPRE: woodchuck hepatitis virus posttranscriptional regulatory element
   6460..6479    +  misc_feature   cPPT/CTS (fragment): central polypurine tract and central termination sequence of HIV-1
   6481..6714    +  LTR            3' LTR (ΔU3): self-inactivating 3' long terminal repeat (LTR) from HIV-1
   6792..6913    +  polyA_signal   SV40 poly(A) signal: SV40 polyadenylation signal
   6953..7088    +  rep_origin     SV40 ori: SV40 origin of replication
   7109..7127    -  promoter       T7 promoter: promoter for bacteriophage T7 RNA polymerase
   7135..7290    +  CDS            lacZα (fragment): LacZα fragment of β-galactosidase; lacZ fragment
   7295..7723    +  rep_origin     f1 ori (sequence partly withheld): f1 bacteriophage origin of replication; arrow indicates direction of (+) strand synthesis
   7776..7880    +  promoter       AmpR promoter: bla
   7881..8741    +  CDS            AmpR: β-lactamase; bla; confers resistance to ampicillin, carbenicillin, and related antibiotics
   8912..9500    +  rep_origin     ori: high-copy-number ColE1/pMB1/pBR322/pUC origin of replication
   9683..9775    +  CDS            lacI (fragment): lac repressor; lacI; The lac repressor binds to the lac operator to inhibit transcription in E. coli. This inhibition can be relieved by adding lactose or isopropyl-β-D-thiogalactopyranoside (IPTG).
   9788..9809    +  protein_bind   CAP binding site: CAP binding activates transcription in the presence of cAMP. E. coli catabolite activator protein
   9824..9854    +  promoter       lac promoter: promoter for the E. coli lac operon
   9862..9878    +  protein_bind   lac operator: The lac repressor binds to the lac operator to inhibit transcription in E. coli. This inhibition can be relieved by adding lactose or isopropyl-β-D-thiogalactopyranoside (IPTG). lac repressor encoded by lacI
   9923..9941    +  promoter       T3 promoter: promoter for bacteriophage T3 RNA polymerase
