[The description below was written by a language model from this plasmid's Addgene catalogue record and pLannotate feature annotations shown in this document.]
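Description:
TFORF1764 is a third-generation-style, self-inactivating lentiviral expression plasmid built on the pLX_TRC317 backbone from the Broad Institute Genetic Perturbation Platform. It carries the human zinc-finger transcription factor ZNF20 (also known as KOX13) as a synthesized open reading frame of about 1.7 kb. In bacteria it is maintained through a high-copy ColE1/pUC-type origin and selected with ampicillin via the β-lactamase gene. An f1 origin and remnants of a lac/T7/T3 cloning region are also present in the backbone. The depositor warns that the plasmid can recombine, which is a common concern for LTR-containing vectors.

The viral portion begins with an RSV promoter fused to a truncated HIV-1 5' LTR, which allows Tat-independent production of genomic RNA. This is followed by the Ψ packaging signal, a gag fragment, the Rev response element for nuclear export, and a cPPT/CTS. It ends with a WPRE to boost transcript stability and expression, and a ΔU3 3' LTR that inactivates LTR promoter activity after integration. Within this region, an SV40 promoter drives puromycin N-acetyltransferase for selecting transduced mammalian cells, and a separate EF-1α promoter drives constitutive ZNF20 expression. The automated annotation labels only the first ~500 bp after the promoter as ZNF20, although the catalogue insert size implies that the ORF extends further. The 24-bp barcode described for this collection is not annotated, so its position is not given in the record.

The construct belongs to a barcoded transcription factor ORF library. That library is intended for pooled overexpression screens, such as directed differentiation studies, where the barcode identifies which factor each cell received.
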