Addgene plasmid #142845: TFORF1764
Purpose: Lentiviral vector for overexpressing transcription factor ORFs with unique 24-bp barcodes. Barcodes facilitate identification of transcription factors in pooled screens.
Depositing lab: Feng Zhang. Depositing organization: Broad Institute. Publication: A transcription factor atlas of directed differentiation. Joung J, Ma S, Tay T, Geiger-Schuller KR, Kirchgatterer PC, Verdine VK, Guo B, Arias-Garcia MA, Allen WE, Singh A, Kuksenko O, Abudayyeh OO, Gootenberg JS, Fu Z, Macrae RK, Buenrostro JD, Regev A, Zhang F. Cell. 2023 Jan 5;186(1):209-229.e26. doi: 10.1016/j.cell.2022.11.026. PubMed 36608654.
Backbone
  Vector backbone: pLX_TRC317
  Backbone manufacturer: Broad Institute Genetic Perturbation Platform
  Backbone size w/o insert (bp): 8264
  Vector type: Mammalian Expression, Lentiviral
  Selectable markers: Puromycin
Growth in bacteria
  Bacterial resistance: Ampicillin, 100 μg/mL
  Growth temperature: 37°C
  Growth strain: NEB Stable
  Copy number: High Copy
Gene/Insert
  Gene/Insert name: ZNF20
  Species: H. sapiens (human)
  Insert size (bp): 1700
  Entrez Gene: ZNF20 (a.k.a. KOX13, FLJ39241)
  Promoter: EF1a
  Cloning method: Unknown
  Sequencing primers: 5′ GGGTGGAGACTGAAGTTAGGCCAG; 3′ CACATAGCGTAAAAGGAGCAACATAG
Terms and licenses: Academic/Nonprofit Terms; Industry Terms: Not Available to Industry
Depositor comments: NM_021143,ENST00000334213 . The transcription factor ORF portion of this plasmid was synthesized by Genewiz. Please test multiple small colonies in case of plasmid recombination. To make this collection available in a timely manner, a portion of this collection was not fully sequenced by Addgene. If an Addgene verified full plasmid sequence is not available, please contact us prior to placing an order to request the full sequence.
How to cite: TFORF1764 was a gift from Feng Zhang (Addgene plasmid # 142845 ; http://n2t.net/addgene:142845 ; RRID:Addgene_142845)
