>Addgene plasmid #142845 | TFORF1764 | depositor partial sequence | sequence record 280673 | Insert
ACCGCCACCATGATGTTTCAGGATTCAGTGGCCTTTGAGGATGTGGCTGTCAGCTTCACCCAGGAGGAGT
GGGCTTTGCTGGATCCTTCCCAGAAGAATCTCTACAGGGATGTGATGCAGGAAACCTTCAAGAACCTGAC
CTCTGTAGGAAAAACATGGAAAGTTCAGAACATTGAAGATGAGTACAAAAATCCCAGGAGAAATCTAAGT
CTTATGAGAGAGAAACTCTGTGAAAGTAAAGAAAGTCATCACTGTGGAGAAAGCTTCAACCAGATTGCAG
ATGACATGCTGAACAGGAAAACTCTTCCTGGAATAACACCATGTGAAAGCAGTGTGTGTGGAGAAGTTGG
CACGGGTCATTCATCTCTTAATACGCATATCAGAGCTGACACTGGACACAAGTCATCTGAGTATCAGGAA
TATGGAGAGAATCCATATAGAAATAAGGAATGTAAGAAAGCCTTCAGTTATCTTGACTCCTTTCAATCAC
ATGATAAAGCTTGCACTAAAGAGAAACCCTATGATGGTAAAGAATGTACAGAAACCTTCATTTCCCATTC
ATGCATTCAAAGACACAGGGTAATGCACAGTGGAGATGGACCTTATAAATGTAAGTTTTGTGGGAAAGCC
TTCTATTTTCTCAATTTATGTCTTATCCATGAACGAATTCACACTGGTGTGAAACCATATAAGTGTAAAC
AATGTGGTAAGGCCTTTACTCGTTCCACTACCCTTCCAGTACATGAAAGAACTCACACAGGAGTGAATGC
CGATGAATGTAAAGAATGTGGGAATGCATTCAGTTTTCCTAGTGAAATTCGTAGACATAAAAGGTCTCAC
ACTGGAGAAAAACCCTATGAGTGTAAGCAATGTGGGAAAGTCTTCATTTCTTTCAGTTCCATTCAGTATC
ATAAGATGACTCACACTGGAGAGAAACCCTATGAATGTAAGCAGTGTGGGAAAGCCTTTAGATGTGGCTC
ACACCTTCAAAAGCATGGAAGGACTCACACTGGAGAGAAACCCTATGAATGTAGGCAATGTGGTAAAGCC
TTCAGATGTACCTCGGACCTTCAAAGGCATGAAAAGACACACACTGAGGATAAACCCTATGGATGTAAGC
AGTGTGGGAAAGGCTTTAGATGTGCTTCACAACTTCAAATTCATGAAAGGACGCACAGTGGAGAGAAACC
CCATGAATGTAAGGAATGTGGAAAAGTATTCAAGTATTTTTCTTCCTTGCGTATACATGAAAGGACGCAC
ACTGGAGAGAAGCCCCATGAATGTAAGCAATGTGGAAAAGCATTCAGGTATTTCTCTTCCTTGCATATAC
ATGAAAGGACACACACTGGAGATAAGCCATATGAGTGTAAGGTATGTGGCAAAGCCTTCACTTGTTCCAG
TTCCATTCGATATCATGAAAGGACTCACACTGGAGAGAAACCCTATGAATGTAAGCACTGTGGTAAGGCC
TTTATTTCCAATTACATTCGATATCATGAAAGGACTCACACTGGAGAGAAACCCTATCAATGCAAGCAAT
GTGGCAAAGCCTTTATTCGTGCCAGTTCATGTCGAGAACATGAAAGAACTCATACCATTAATAGATAGTA
ATGAACTAGTCCGTAACTTGAAAGTATTTCGATTTCTTGGCTTTATATATCTTGTGGAAAGGACGACAGG
ATACCAGCAGTGATCCCTTC
