>Addgene plasmid #142845 | TFORF1764 | depositor partial sequence | sequence record 280674 | Barcode
CAGGATACCAGCAGTGATCCCTTC
